Addgene plasmid #249144: pSA094 UBA1_IVS20-Cas9-BFP
Purpose: Overexpression of SpCas9-BFP with UBA1 IVS20 intron in 5' UTR and blasticidin resistance gene. Contains Cp36 recombination site.
Depositing lab: Michael Bassik. Depositing organization: Stanford University. Publication: Reduced Cas9 transgene silencing by incorporation of intron sequences. Arana S, Du PP, Vaughan-Jackson A, Enright N, Spees K, Valbuena R, Garcia CA, Nguyen T, Venida A, Seczynska M, Bintu L, Lehner PJ, Prolo LM, Bassik MC. Nat Commun. 2025 Nov 27;16(1):10656. doi: 10.1038/s41467-025-65669-0. PubMed 41309578.
Backbone
  Vector backbone: pPD008
  Vector type: Mammalian Expression, CRISPR ; Cp36 donor DNA
  Selectable markers: Blasticidin
Growth in bacteria
  Bacterial resistance: Ampicillin, 100 μg/mL
  Growth temperature: 30°C
  Growth strain: NEB Stable
  Copy number: High Copy
Gene/Insert
  Gene/Insert name: UBA1_IVS20-Cas9-TagBFP
  Species: H. sapiens (human); S. pyogenes Cas9, synthetic
  Mutation: UBA1 IVS20 intron
  Entrez Gene: UBA1 (a.k.a. A1S9, A1S9T, A1ST, AMCX1, CFAP124, GXP1, POC20, SMAX2, UBA1A, UBE1, UBE1X, VEXAS)
  Promoter: EF1a
  Cloning method: Gibson Cloning
Terms and licenses: Academic/Nonprofit Terms; Industry Terms: Not Available to Industry
How to cite: pSA094 UBA1_IVS20-Cas9-BFP was a gift from Michael Bassik (Addgene plasmid # 249144 ; http://n2t.net/addgene:249144 ; RRID:Addgene_249144)
