[The description below was written by a language model from this plasmid's Addgene catalogue record and pLannotate feature annotations shown in this document.]
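Description:
pSA094 UBA1_IVS20-Cas9-BFP is a 12.8 kb mammalian CRISPR expression plasmid built on the pPD008 backbone and designed as donor DNA for Cp36 recombinase-mediated genomic integration. The catalogue entry states that a Cp36 recombination site is present, but this site is not picked up in the automated feature table. In bacteria the plasmid is maintained through a high-copy ColE1/pUC-type origin and an ampicillin resistance gene. In mammalian cells, selection relies on a separate cassette in which the human ubiquitin C promoter drives blasticidin S deaminase, followed by a synthetic poly(A) signal.

The main payload is Streptococcus pyogenes Cas9 joined to TagBFP, transcribed from the strong constitutive EF-1α promoter and followed by an SV40 polyadenylation signal. The blue fluorescent protein allows Cas9 levels to be followed by fluorescence. According to the record, the human UBA1 IVS20 intron sits in the 5' UTR. The unannotated stretch of roughly 1.3 kb between the end of the EF-1α promoter and the start of the Cas9 coding sequence is consistent with that placement, although the intron itself is not annotated. The Cas9 expression unit is bracketed by β-globin insulator elements together with bacterial rrnG and T7 terminators and an additional synthetic poly(A) signal. This arrangement would be expected to shield the transgene from transcriptional read-through and neighbouring regulatory influences.

The associated publication concerns reducing Cas9 transgene silencing by incorporating intron sequences. The construct therefore serves for stable Cas9-BFP overexpression in mammalian cells, and as one intron-bearing design for testing whether such sequences sustain expression.
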