Features (pLannotate 1.2.2; 18 found; start..end, strand, type, name):
    172..236     -  CDS            bla(M) (fragment): β-lactamase lacking the signal sequence; bla(M); allows cytosolic expression of β-lactamase
    500..1709    +  promoter       UbC promoter: human ubiquitin C promoter
   1713..2111    +  CDS            BSD: blasticidin S deaminase; Aspergillus terreus BSD; confers resistance to blasticidin
   2138..2186    +  polyA_signal   poly(A) signal: synthetic polyadenylation signal
   2452..3312    +  CDS            AmpR: β-lactamase; bla; confers resistance to ampicillin, carbenicillin, and related antibiotics
   3325..3461    +  terminator     rrnG terminator: transcription terminator from the E. coli ribosomal RNA rrnG operon (Albrechtsen et al., 1991)
   3613..3684    +  misc_feature   5' β-globin insulator: insulator upstream of the human β-globin locus (Farrell et al., 2002)
   3689..3735    -  terminator     T7 terminator: transcription terminator for bacteriophage T7 RNA polymerase
   3753..3801    -  polyA_signal   poly(A) signal: synthetic polyadenylation signal
   3942..5120    +  promoter       EF-1α promoter: strong constitutive promoter for human elongation factor EF-1α
   6456..10559   +  CDS            cas9: CAS9_STRP1 - Also known as csn1 From Streptococcus pyogenes serotype M1.
  10695..11392   +  CDS            TagBFP (fragment): monomeric blue fluorescent protein mammalian codon-optimized
  11445..11566   -  polyA_signal   SV40 poly(A) signal: SV40 polyadenylation signal
  11589..11658   -  CDS            large T antigen (fragment): large T antigen from SV40 (simian virus 40)
  11681..11727   +  terminator     T7 terminator: transcription terminator for bacteriophage T7 RNA polymerase
  11757..11893   +  terminator     rrnG terminator: transcription terminator from the E. coli ribosomal RNA rrnG operon (Albrechtsen et al., 1991)
  11938..12009   +  misc_feature   3' β-globin insulator: insulator downstream of the human β-globin locus (Farrell et al., 2002)
  12235..12823   -  rep_origin     ori: high-copy-number ColE1/pMB1/pBR322/pUC origin of replication
>Addgene plasmid #249144 | pSA094 UBA1_IVS20-Cas9-BFP | addgene full sequence | sequence record 496384 | Addgene NGS Result
GAAGATCCTTTGATCTTTTCTACGGGGTCTGACGCTCAGTGGAACGAAAACTCACGTTAAGGGATTTTGG
TCATGAGATTATCAAAAAGGATCTTCACCTAGATCCTTTTAAATTAAAAATGAAGTTTTAAATCAATCTA
AAGTATATATGAGTAAACTTGGTCTGACAGTTACCAATGCTTAATCAGTGAGGCACCTATCTCAGCGATC
TGTCTATTTCGTTCATCCATAGTTGCATTTAAATTTCCGAACTCTCCAAGGCCCTCGTCGGAAAATCTTC
AAACCTTTCGTCCGATCCATCTTGCAGGCTACCTCTCGAACGAACTATCGCAAGTCTCTTGGCCGGCCTT
GCGCCTTGGCTATTGCTTGGCAGCGCCTATCGCCAGGTATTACTCCAATCCCGAATATCCGAGATCGGGA
TCACCCGAGAGAAGTTCAACCTACATCCTCAATCCCGATCTATCCGAGATCCGAGGAATATCGAAATCGG
GGCGCGCCTGGCCTCCGCGCCGGGTTTTGGCGCCTCCCGCGGGCGCCCCCCTCGTCACGGCGAGCGCTGC
CACGTCAGACGAAGGGCGCAGGAGCGTCCTGATCCTTCCGCCCGGACGCTCAGGACAGCGGCCCGCTGCT
CATAAGACTCGGCCTTAGAACCCCAGTATCAGCAGAAGGACATTTTAGGACGGGACTTGGGTGACTCTAG
GGCACTGGTTTTCTTTCCAGAGAGCGGAACAGGCGAGGAAAAGTAGTCCCTTCTCGGCGATTCTGCGGAG
GGATCTCCGTGGGGCGGTGAACGCCGATGATTATATAAGGACGCGCCGGGTGTGGCACAGCTAGTTCCGT
CGCAGCCGGGATTTGGGTCGCGGTTCTTGTTTGTGGATCGCTGTGATCGTCACTTGGTGAGTAGCGGGCT
GCTGGGCTGGCCGGGGCTTTCGTGGCCGCCGGGCCGCTCGGTGGGACGGAAGCGTGTGGAGAGACCGCCA
AGGGCTGTAGTCTGGGTCCGCGAGCAAGGTTGCCCTGAACTGGGGGTTGGGGGGAGCGCAGCAAAATGGC
GGCTGTTCCCGAGTCTTGAATGGAAGACGCTTGTGAGGCGGGCTGTGAGGTCGTTGAAACAAGGTGGGGG
GCATGGTGGGCGGCAAGAACCCAAGGTCTTGAGCCCTTCGCTAATGCGGGAAAGCTCTTATTCGGGTGAG
ATGGGCTGGGCACCATCTGGGGACCCTGACGTGAAGTTTGTCACTGACTGGAGAACTCGGTTTGTCGTCT
GTTGCGGGGGCGGCAGTTATGGCGGTGCCGTTGGGCAGTGCACCCGTACCTTTGGGAGCGCGCGCCCTCG
TCGTGTCGTGACGTCACCCGTTCTGTTGGCTTATAATGCAGGGTGGGGCCACCTGCCGGTAGGTGTGCGG
TAGGCTTTTCTCCGTCGCAGGACGCAGGGTTCGGGCCTAGGGTAGGCTCTCCTGAATCGACAGGCGCCGG
ACCTCTGGTGAGGGGAGGGATAAGTGAGGCGTCAGTTTCTTTGGTCGGTTTTATGTACCTATCTTCTTAA
GTAGCTGAAGCTCCGGTTTTGAACTATGCGCTCGGGGTTGGCGAGTGTGTTTTGTGAAGTTTTTTAGGCA
CCTTTTGAAATGTAATCATTTGGGTCAATATGTAATTTTCAGTGTTAGACTTGTAAATTGTCCGCTAAAT
TCTGGCCGTTTTTGGCTTTTTTGTTAGACAACATGGCCAAGCCTTTGTCTCAAGAAGAATCCACCCTCAT
TGAAAGAGCAACGGCTACAATCAACAGCATCCCCATCTCTGAAGACTACAGCGTCGCCAGCGCAGCTCTC
TCTAGCGACGGCCGCATCTTCACTGGTGTCAATGTATATCATTTTACTGGGGGACCTTGTGCAGAACTCG
TGGTGCTGGGCACTGCTGCTGCTGCGGCAGCTGGCAACCTGACTTGTATCGTCGCGATCGGAAATGAGAA
CAGGGGCATCTTGAGCCCCTGCGGACGGTGCCGACAGGTGCTTCTCGATCTGCATCCTGGGATCAAAGCC
ATAGTGAAGGACAGTGATGGACAGCCGACGGCAGTTGGGATTCGTGAATTGCTGCCCTCTGGTTATGTGT
GGGAGGGCTAAGCTAGTATGTAAGCCTAGTCTTAGATAATAAAATCGCTATCCATCGAAGATGGATGTGT
GTTGGTTTTTTGTGTGTGTAACGCTAGGCGCGCCTGGTGTACCGAGAACGATCCTCTCAGTGCGAGTCTC
GACGATCCATATCGTTGCTTGGCAGTCAGCCAGTCGGAATCCAGCTTGGGACCCAGGAAGTCCAATCGTC
AGATATTGTACTCAAGCCTGGTCACGGCAGCGTACCGATCTGTTTAAACCTAGATATTGATAGTCTGATC
GGTCAACGTATAATCGAGTCCTAGCTTTTGCAAACATCTATCAAGAGACAGGATCAGCAGGAGGCTTTCG
CATGAGTATTCAACATTTCCGTGTCGCCCTTATTCCCTTTTTTGCGGCATTTTGCCTTCCTGTTTTTGCT
CACCCAGAAACGCTGGTGAAAGTAAAAGATGCTGAAGATCAGTTGGGTGCGCGAGTGGGTTACATCGAAC
TGGATCTCAACAGCGGTAAGATCCTTGAGAGTTTTCGCCCCGAAGAACGCTTTCCAATGATGAGCACTTT
TAAAGTTCTGCTATGTGGCGCGGTATTATCCCGTATTGACGCCGGGCAAGAGCAACTCGGTCGCCGCATA
CACTATTCTCAGAATGACTTGGTTGAGTATTCACCAGTCACAGAAAAGCATCTTACGGATGGCATGACAG
TAAGAGAATTATGCAGTGCTGCCATAACCATGAGTGATAACACTGCGGCCAACTTACTTCTGACAACGAT
TGGAGGACCGAAGGAGCTAACCGCTTTTTTGCACAACATGGGGGATCATGTAACTCGCCTTGATCGTTGG
GAACCGGAGCTGAATGAAGCCATACCAAACGACGAGCGTGACACCACGATGCCTGTAGCAATGGCAACAA
CCTTGCGTAAACTATTAACTGGCGAACTACTTACTCTAGCTTCCCGGCAACAGTTGATAGACTGGATGGA
GGCGGATAAAGTTGCAGGACCACTTCTGCGCTCGGCCCTTCCGGCTGGCTGGTTTATTGCTGATAAATCT
GGAGCCGGTGAGCGTGGGTCTCGCGGTATCATTGCAGCACTGGGGCCAGATGGTAAGCCCTCCCGTATCG
TAGTTATCTACACGACGGGGAGTCAGGCAACTATGGATGAACGAAATAGACAGATCGCTGAGATAGGTGC
CTCACTGATTAAGCATTGGTAACCGATTCTAGGTGCATTGGCGCAGAAAAAAATGCCTGATGCGACGCTG
CGCGTCTTATACTCCCACATATGCCAGATTCAGCAACGGATACGGCTTCCCCAACTTGCCCACTTCCATA
CGTGTCCTCCTTACCAGAAATTTATCCTTAAGATCCCGAATCGTTTAAACTCGACTCTGGCTCTATCGAA
TCTCCGTCGTTTCGAGCTTACGCGAACAGCCGTGGCGCTCATTTGCTCGTCGGGCATCGAATCTCGTCAG
CTATCGTCAGCTTACCTTTTTGGCAGCGATCGCGGCTCCCGACATCTTGGACCATTAGCTCCACAGGTAT
CTTCTTCCCTCTAGTGGTCATAACAGCAGCTTCAGCTACCTCTCAATTCAAAAAACCCCTCAAGACCCGT
TTAGAGGCCCCAAGGGGTTATGCTATCAATCGTTGCGTTACACACACAAAAAACCAACACACATCCATCT
TCGATGGATAGCGATTTTATTATCTAACTGCTGATCGAGTGTAGCCCTTAACCGCTTTTGAATGTCCGTC
TTAGTTAATCCCTAATTGAACGCTCCAAAAGGTGACTTCCAATAGGGATTTATTCCTTTTAAAATTAACG
GCATAATCGTAGATCTCGTGAGGCTCCGGTGCCCGTCAGTGGGCAGAGCGCACATCGCCCACAGTCCCCG
AGAAGTTGGGGGGAGGGGTCGGCAATTGAACCGGTGCCTAGAGAAGGTGGCGCGGGGTAAACTGGGAAAG
TGATGTCGTGTACTGGCTCCGCCTTTTTCCCGAGGGTGGGGGAGAACCGTATATAAGTGCACTAGTCGCC
GTGAACGTTCTTTTTCGCAACGGGTTTGCCGCCAGAACACAGGTAAGTGCCGTGTGTGGTTCCCGCGGGC
CTGGCCTCTTTACGGGTTATGGCCCTTGCGTGCCTTGAATTACTTCCACCTGGCTGCAGTACGTGATTCT
TGATCCCGAGCTTCGGGTTGGAAGTGGGTGGGAGAGTTCGTGGCCTTGCGCTTAAGGAGCCCCTTCGCCT
CGTGCTTGAGTTGTGGCCTGGCCTGGGCGCTGGGGCCGCCGCGTGCGAATCTGGTGGCACCTTCGCGCCT
GTCTCGCTGCTTTCGATAAGTCTCTAGCCATTTAAAATTTTTGATGACCTGCTGCGACGCTTTTTTTCTG
GCAAGATAGTCTTGTAAATGCGGGCCAAGATCAGCACACTGGTATTTCGGTTTTTGGGGCCGCGGGCGGC
GACGGGGCCCGTGCGTCCCAGCGCACATGTTCGGCGAGGCGGGGCCTGCGAGCGCGGCCACCGAGAATCG
GACGGGGGTAGTCTCAAGCTGCCCGGCCTGCTCTGGTGCCTGGCCTCGCGCCGCCGTGTATCGCCCCGCC
CTGGGCGGCAAGGCTGGCCCGGTCGGCACCAGTTGCGTGAGCGGAAAGATGGCCGCTTCCCGGCCCTGCT
GCAGGGAGCACAAAATGGAGGACGCGGCGCTCGGGAGAGCGGGCGGGTGAGTCACCCACACAAAGGAAAA
GGGCCTTTCCGTCCTCAGCCGTCGCTTCATGTGACTCCACGGAGTACCGGGCGCCGTCCAGGCACCTCGA
TTAGTTCTCCAGCTTTTGGAGTACGTCGTCTTTAGGTTGGGGGGAGGGGTTTTATGCGATGGAGTTTCCC
CACACTGAGTGGGTGGAGACTGAAGTTAGGCCAGCTTGGCACTTGATGTAATTCTCCTTGGAATTTGCCC
TTTTTGAGTTTGGATCTTGGTTCATTCTCAAGCCTCAGACAGTGGTTCAAAGTTTTTTTCTTCCATTTCA
GGTGTCGTGAAAACTACCCCTAAAAGCCAAAAGATCTTTGTCGATCCTACCATCCACTCGACACACCCGC
CAGCGGCCGCTGCCAAGCTTGCTAGGAATTCCGCGTCTGCAGGATATCAAGCTTGCGGTACGTGAGGGTG
TTTGGCCAGTTGGCCAGGAGTCACCCCACATGTCCCCGGCCTAGTCCAGCCTCCCCACCAGTCCTCTACC
CCTGGTTCTGCTCTGCTCTGTGACCCCAGGCCTGAGGTTTACCCACACCTTCCTTTGAGCCTCCCTTTGA
CATGAAGAGGGTAGGTTGGGGCAAATTATCTCCCTCCCTCCTCCTCCTTCCCACTATCTGGCCCTCAGGA
GAACTTGCTGTTTTACTCTTGCTCTGTGTATTTCCCTTAGTTTTGTTCTTTCTTCTGTTTCTTCTTGATC
TGTTCATCTAGGAGGTATGATCTCTACCAGCAGTCTCTCTCCCTTGATACTTTCCTGCCTTGTCTCCTTC
CAGATCCGCCCCCATCTGTACATCTACCTGCATGTTTCTCTGTGCATCTTCACCCTCCATAGTTTGGGGC
TGCGGTTTACTGACACCCCCACCCCACCCCATCTGCATATTTTTTCACCACCCCTCCCTTCTGTATATGA
TGCTTCTGTAGCTCTGTAACGCCCCCTACATTTACCTTCCTTATATCTCCCCCGTCTTCCTCTCCATAGA
TCTCCTCCCATTTCCCCTTCCATGGTCCCCATCTTCCTTCTGAAATGTCTACTCCTTCATGTTCCTTTAT
GTATGTCTTCCAATCTTTCCTTCCATAGCTCTCATCACCTTCATATATTTCTTCCATCTTTCTCCTCCCA
CCTGCCTCGCCCTCTGTATATACCCCCACTCTCCCCCTTTTATATCTTCTCCATCTCCCCCCATATCTTT
CCTCTATGTCCACATCTGTGTATTCCCCCCAACTTCCCCTCCATATATCTTTTTTACTCCCCTTTTCCTC
CCTGTATCCTCTGTGTTCCCCCCATCTTGCTCTACATCATTCTTCCCAAGATCTTTACGTCTCCCATCTT
GATCTCTCCATCTCCACTTTCTCCTAACATTTTCATTTCCGTTCCTTAGTGTCTCTAGAGAGATCATTCT
TGATAGCCTCAGCTCTTTCTCTGTGTTTTTCAGGTTTGTATTCTGCTCTGCTCTACCTCTCCTCCTTGCC
CCTTTTCTCTCCCAGGATGTCTCTCCTTTCCAAATCCTTTTTGTACCTGAATACCTTTTGCCCCACCCTG
GGCTCTCATTTCCATCTCAGACCTTAGCCTGGGATCTAAAGGGCTGACAGTGTCCCTTTCTTCATGCAGC
GCGGGCCCGGCCACCATGGACAAGAAGTACAGCATCGGCCTGGACATCGGCACCAACTCTGTGGGCTGGG
CCGTGATCACCGACGAGTACAAGGTGCCCAGCAAGAAATTCAAGGTGCTGGGCAACACCGACCGGCACAG
CATCAAGAAGAACCTGATCGGCGCCCTGCTGTTCGACAGCGGAGAAACAGCCGAGGCCACCCGGCTGAAG
AGAACCGCCAGAAGAAGATACACCAGACGGAAGAACCGGATCTGCTATCTGCAAGAGATCTTCAGCAACG
AGATGGCCAAGGTGGACGACAGCTTCTTCCACAGACTGGAAGAGTCCTTCCTGGTGGAAGAGGATAAGAA
GCACGAGCGGCACCCCATCTTCGGCAACATCGTGGACGAGGTGGCCTACCACGAGAAGTACCCCACCATC
TACCACCTGAGAAAGAAACTGGTGGACAGCACCGACAAGGCCGACCTGCGGCTGATCTATCTGGCCCTGG
CCCACATGATCAAGTTCCGGGGCCACTTCCTGATCGAGGGCGACCTGAACCCCGACAACAGCGACGTGGA
CAAGCTGTTCATCCAGCTGGTGCAGACCTACAACCAGCTGTTCGAGGAAAACCCCATCAACGCCAGCGGC
GTGGACGCCAAGGCCATCCTGTCTGCCAGACTGAGCAAGAGCAGACGGCTGGAAAATCTGATCGCCCAGC
TGCCCGGCGAGAAGAAGAATGGCCTGTTCGGCAACCTGATTGCCCTGAGCCTGGGCCTGACCCCCAACTT
CAAGAGCAACTTCGACCTGGCCGAGGATGCCAAACTGCAGCTGAGCAAGGACACCTACGACGACGACCTG
GACAACCTGCTGGCCCAGATCGGCGACCAGTACGCCGACCTGTTTCTGGCCGCCAAGAACCTGTCCGACG
CCATCCTGCTGAGCGACATCCTGAGAGTGAACACCGAGATCACCAAGGCCCCCCTGAGCGCCTCTATGAT
CAAGAGATACGACGAGCACCACCAGGACCTGACCCTGCTGAAAGCTCTCGTGCGGCAGCAGCTGCCTGAG
AAGTACAAAGAGATTTTCTTCGACCAGAGCAAGAACGGCTACGCCGGCTACATCGATGGCGGAGCCAGCC
AGGAAGAGTTCTACAAGTTCATCAAGCCCATCCTGGAAAAGATGGACGGCACCGAGGAACTGCTCGTGAA
GCTGAACAGAGAGGACCTGCTGCGGAAGCAGCGGACCTTCGACAACGGCAGCATCCCCCACCAGATCCAC
CTGGGAGAGCTGCACGCCATTCTGCGGCGGCAGGAAGATTTTTACCCATTCCTGAAGGACAACCGGGAAA
AGATCGAGAAGATCCTGACCTTCCGCATCCCCTACTACGTGGGCCCTCTGGCCAGGGGAAACAGCAGATT
CGCCTGGATGACCAGAAAGAGCGAGGAAACCATCACCCCCTGGAACTTCGAGGAAGTGGTGGACAAGGGC
GCCAGCGCCCAGAGCTTCATCGAGCGGATGACCAACTTCGATAAGAACCTGCCCAACGAGAAGGTGCTGC
CCAAGCACAGCCTGCTGTACGAGTACTTCACCGTGTACAACGAGCTGACCAAAGTGAAATACGTGACCGA
GGGAATGAGAAAGCCCGCCTTCCTGAGCGGCGAGCAGAAAAAAGCCATCGTGGACCTGCTGTTCAAGACC
AACCGGAAAGTGACCGTGAAGCAGCTGAAAGAGGACTACTTCAAGAAAATCGAGTGCTTCGACTCCGTGG
AAATCTCCGGCGTGGAAGATCGGTTCAACGCCTCCCTGGGCACATACCACGATCTGCTGAAAATTATCAA
GGACAAGGACTTCCTGGACAATGAGGAAAACGAGGACATTCTGGAAGATATCGTGCTGACCCTGACACTG
TTTGAGGACAGAGAGATGATCGAGGAACGGCTGAAAACCTATGCCCACCTGTTCGACGACAAAGTGATGA
AGCAGCTGAAGCGGCGGAGATACACCGGCTGGGGCAGGCTGAGCCGGAAGCTGATCAACGGCATCCGGGA
CAAGCAGTCCGGCAAGACAATCCTGGATTTCCTGAAGTCCGACGGCTTCGCCAACAGAAACTTCATGCAG
CTGATCCACGACGACAGCCTGACCTTTAAAGAGGACATCCAGAAAGCCCAGGTGTCCGGCCAGGGCGATA
GCCTGCACGAGCACATTGCCAATCTGGCCGGCAGCCCCGCCATTAAGAAGGGCATCCTGCAGACAGTGAA
GGTGGTGGACGAGCTCGTGAAAGTGATGGGCCGGCACAAGCCCGAGAACATCGTGATCGAAATGGCCAGA
GAGAACCAGACCACCCAGAAGGGACAGAAGAACAGCCGCGAGAGAATGAAGCGGATCGAAGAGGGCATCA
AAGAGCTGGGCAGCCAGATCCTGAAAGAACACCCCGTGGAAAACACCCAGCTGCAGAACGAGAAGCTGTA
CCTGTACTACCTGCAGAATGGGCGGGATATGTACGTGGACCAGGAACTGGACATCAACCGGCTGTCCGAC
TACGATGTGGACCATATCGTGCCTCAGAGCTTTCTGAAGGACGACTCCATCGATAACAAAGTGCTGACTC
GGAGCGACAAGAACCGGGGCAAGAGCGACAACGTGCCCTCCGAAGAGGTCGTGAAGAAGATGAAGAACTA
CTGGCGCCAGCTGCTGAATGCCAAGCTGATTACCCAGAGGAAGTTCGACAATCTGACCAAGGCCGAGAGA
GGCGGCCTGAGCGAACTGGATAAGGCCGGCTTCATCAAGAGACAGCTGGTGGAAACCCGGCAGATCACAA
AGCACGTGGCACAGATCCTGGACTCCCGGATGAACACTAAGTACGACGAGAACGACAAACTGATCCGGGA
AGTGAAAGTGATCACCCTGAAGTCCAAGCTGGTGTCCGATTTCCGGAAGGATTTCCAGTTTTACAAAGTG
CGCGAGATCAACAACTACCACCACGCCCACGACGCCTACCTGAACGCCGTCGTGGGAACCGCCCTGATCA
AAAAGTACCCTAAGCTGGAAAGCGAGTTCGTGTACGGCGACTACAAGGTGTACGACGTGCGGAAGATGAT
CGCCAAGAGCGAGCAGGAAATCGGCAAGGCTACCGCCAAGTACTTCTTCTACAGCAACATCATGAACTTT
TTCAAGACCGAGATTACCCTGGCCAACGGCGAGATCCGGAAGCGGCCTCTGATCGAGACAAACGGCGAAA
CAGGCGAGATCGTGTGGGATAAGGGCCGGGACTTTGCCACCGTGCGGAAAGTGCTGTCTATGCCCCAAGT
GAATATCGTGAAAAAGACCGAGGTGCAGACAGGCGGCTTCAGCAAAGAGTCTATCCTGCCCAAGAGGAAC
AGCGACAAGCTGATCGCCAGAAAGAAGGACTGGGACCCTAAGAAGTACGGCGGCTTCGACAGCCCCACCG
TGGCCTATTCTGTGCTGGTGGTGGCCAAAGTGGAAAAGGGCAAGTCCAAGAAACTGAAGAGTGTGAAAGA
GCTGCTGGGGATCACCATCATGGAAAGAAGCAGCTTCGAGAAGAATCCCATCGACTTTCTGGAAGCCAAG
GGCTACAAAGAAGTGAAAAAGGACCTGATCATCAAGCTGCCTAAGTACTCCCTGTTCGAGCTGGAAAACG
GCCGGAAGAGAATGCTGGCCTCTGCCGGCGAACTGCAGAAGGGAAACGAACTGGCCCTGCCCTCCAAATA
TGTGAACTTCCTGTACCTGGCCAGCCACTATGAGAAGCTGAAGGGCTCCCCCGAGGATAATGAGCAGAAA
CAGCTGTTTGTGGAACAGCACAAACACTACCTGGACGAGATCATCGAGCAGATCAGCGAGTTCTCCAAGA
GAGTGATCCTGGCCGACGCTAATCTGGACAAGGTGCTGAGCGCCTACAACAAGCACAGAGACAAGCCTAT
CAGAGAGCAGGCCGAGAATATCATCCACCTGTTTACCCTGACCAATCTGGGAGCCCCTGCCGCCTTCAAG
TACTTTGACACCACCATCGACCGGAAGAGGTACACCAGCACCAAAGAGGTGCTGGACGCCACCCTGATCC
ACCAGAGCATCACCGGCCTGTACGAGACACGGATCGACCTGTCTCAGCTGGGAGGCGACGCCTATCCCTA
TGACGTGCCCGATTATGCCAGCCTGGGCAGCGGCTCCCCCAAGAAAAAACGCAAGGTGGAAGATCCTAAG
AAAAAGCGGAAAGTGGACGGCATTGGTAGTGGGAGCAACGGCAGCAGCGGATCCAGCGAGCTGATTAAGG
AGAACATGCACATGAAGCTGTACATGGAGGGCACCGTGGACAACCATCACTTCAAGTGCACATCCGAGGG
CGAAGGCAAGCCCTACGAGGGCACCCAGACCATGAGAATCAAGGTGGTCGAGGGCGGCCCTCTCCCCTTC
GCCTTCGACATCCTGGCTACTAGCTTCCTCTACGGCAGCAAGACCTTCATCAACCACACCCAGGGCATCC
CCGACTTCTTCAAGCAGTCCTTCCCTGAGGGCTTCACATGGGAGAGAGTCACCACATACGAAGACGGGGG
CGTGCTGACCGCTACCCAGGACACCAGCCTCCAGGACGGCTGCCTCATCTACAACGTCAAGATCAGAGGG
GTGAACTTCACATCCAACGGCCCTGTGATGCAGAAGAAAACACTCGGCTGGGAGGCCTTCACCGAGACGC
TGTACCCCGCTGACGGCGGCCTGGAAGGCAGAAACGACATGGCCCTGAAGCTCGTGGGCGGGAGCCATCT
GATCGCAAACATCAAGACCACATATAGATCCAAGAAACCCGCTAAGAACCTCAAGATGCCTGGCGTCTAC
TATGTGGACTACAGACTGGAAAGAATCAAGGAGGCCAACAACGAGACCTACGTCGAGCAGCACGAGGTGG
CAGTGGCCAGATACTGCGACCTCCCTAGCAAACTGGGGCACAAGCTTAATTAGTAACTAGCTTGACTGAC
TGAGATACAGCGTACCTTCAGCTCACAGACATGATAAGATACATTGATGAGTTTGGACAAACCACAACTA
GAATGCAGTGAAAAAAATGCTTTATTTGTGAAATTTGTGATGCTATTGCTTTATTTGTAACCATTATAAG
CTGCAATAAACAAGTTAACAACAACAATTGCATTCATTTTATGTTTCAGGTTCAGGGGGAGGTGTGGGAG
GTTTTTTAAAGCAAGTAAAACCTCTACAAATGTGGTATTGGCCCATCTCTATCGGTATCGTAGCATAACC
CCTTGGGGCCTCTAAACGGGTCTTGAGGGGTTTTTTGTGCCCCTCGGGCCGGATTGCTATCTACCGGCAT
TGGCGCAGAAAAAAATGCCTGATGCGACGCTGCGCGTCTTATACTCCCACATATGCCAGATTCAGCAACG
GATACGGCTTCCCCAACTTGCCCACTTCCATACGTGTCCTCCTTACCAGAAATTTATCCTTAAGGTCGTC
AGCTATCCTGCAGGCGATCTCTCGATTTCGATCAAGACATTCCTTTAATGGTCTTTTCTGGACACCACTA
GGGGTCAGAAGTAGTTCATCAAACTTTCTTCCCTCCCTAATCTCATTGGTTACCTTGGGCTATCGAAACT
TAATTAACCAGTCAAGTCAGCTACTTGGCGAGATCGACTTGTCTGGGTTTCGACTACGCTCAGAATTGCG
TCAGTCAAGTTCGATCTGGTCCTTGCTATTGCACCCGTTCTCCGATTACGAGTTTCATTTAAATCATGTG
AGCAAAAGGCCAGCAAAAGGCCAGGAACCGTAAAAAGGCCGCGTTGCTGGCGTTTTTCCATAGGCTCCGC
CCCCCTGACGAGCATCACAAAAATCGACGCTCAAGTCAGAGGTGGCGAAACCCGACAGGACTATAAAGAT
ACCAGGCGTTTCCCCCTGGAAGCTCCCTCGTGCGCTCTCCTGTTCCGACCCTGCCGCTTACCGGATACCT
GTCCGCCTTTCTCCCTTCGGGAAGCGTGGCGCTTTCTCATAGCTCACGCTGTAGGTATCTCAGTTCGGTG
TAGGTCGTTCGCTCCAAGCTGGGCTGTGTGCACGAACCCCCCGTTCAGCCCGACCGCTGCGCCTTATCCG
GTAACTATCGTCTTGAGTCCAACCCGGTAAGACACGACTTATCGCCACTGGCAGCAGCCACTGGTAACAG
GATTAGCAGAGCGAGGTATGTAGGCGGTGCTACAGAGTTCTTGAAGTGGTGGCCTAACTACGGCTACACT
AGAAGAACAGTATTTGGTATCTGCGCTCTGCTGAAGCCAGTTACCTTCGGAAAAAGAGTTGGTAGCTCTT
GATCCGGCAAACAAACCACCGCTGGTAGCGGTGGTTTTTTTGTTTGCAAGCAGCAGATTACGCGCAGAAA
AAAAGGATCTCAA
