>Addgene plasmid #249144 | pSA094 UBA1_IVS20-Cas9-BFP | depositor partial sequence | sequence record 491820 | UBA1 IVS20 intron
GTGAGGGTGTTTGGCCAGTTGGCCAGGAGTCACCCCACATGTCCCCGGCCTAGTCCAGCCTCCCCACCAG
TCCTCTACCCCTGGTTCTGCTCTGCTCTGTGACCCCAGGCCTGAGGTTTACCCACACCTTCCTTTGAGCC
TCCCTTTGACATGAAGAGGGTAGGTTGGGGCAAATTATCTCCCTCCCTCCTCCTCCTTCCCACTATCTGG
CCCTCAGGAGAACTTGCTGTTTTACTCTTGCTCTGTGTATTTCCCTTAGTTTTGTTCTTTCTTCTGTTTC
TTCTTGATCTGTTCATCTAGGAGGTATGATCTCTACCAGCAGTCTCTCTCCCTTGATACTTTCCTGCCTT
GTCTCCTTCCAGATCCGCCCCCATCTGTACATCTACCTGCATGTTTCTCTGTGCATCTTCACCCTCCATA
GTTTGGGGCTGCGGTTTACTGACACCCCCACCCCACCCCATCTGCATATTTTTTCACCACCCCTCCCTTC
TGTATATGATGCTTCTGTAGCTCTGTAACGCCCCCTACATTTACCTTCCTTATATCTCCCCCGTCTTCCT
CTCCATAGATCTCCTCCCATTTCCCCTTCCATGGTCCCCATCTTCCTTCTGAAATGTCTACTCCTTCATG
TTCCTTTATGTATGTCTTCCAATCTTTCCTTCCATAGCTCTCATCACCTTCATATATTTCTTCCATCTTT
CTCCTCCCACCTGCCTCGCCCTCTGTATATACCCCCACTCTCCCCCTTTTATATCTTCTCCATCTCCCCC
CATATCTTTCCTCTATGTCCACATCTGTGTATTCCCCCCAACTTCCCCTCCATATATCTTTTTTACTCCC
CTTTTCCTCCCTGTATCCTCTGTGTTCCCCCCATCTTGCTCTACATCATTCTTCCCAAGATCTTTACGTC
TCCCATCTTGATCTCTCCATCTCCACTTTCTCCTAACATTTTCATTTCCGTTCCTTAGTGTCTCTAGAGA
GATCATTCTTGATAGCCTCAGCTCTTTCTCTGTGTTTTTCAGGTTTGTATTCTGCTCTGCTCTACCTCTC
CTCCTTGCCCCTTTTCTCTCCCAGGATGTCTCTCCTTTCCAAATCCTTTTTGTACCTGAATACCTTTTGC
CCCACCCTGGGCTCTCATTTCCATCTCAGACCTTAGCCTGGGATCTAAAGGGCTGACAGTGTCCCTTTCT
TCATGCAG
